Addgene plasmid #161480: BB1_23_MS2bind_only_SV40NLS
Purpose: BB1 encoding a MS2 binding protein with an additional SV40 NLS
Depositing lab: Brigitte Gasser & Diethard Mattanovich. Depositing organization: Austrian Centre of Industrial Biotechnology. Publication: Fine-Tuning of Transcription in Pichia pastoris Using dCas9 and RNA Scaffolds. Baumschabl M, Prielhofer R, Mattanovich D, Steiger MG. ACS Synth Biol. 2020 Dec 18;9(12):3202-3209. doi: 10.1021/acssynbio.0c00214. Epub 2020 Nov 12. PubMed 33180466.
Backbone
  Vector backbone: BB1_L_23_syn_BsaI
  Backbone size w/o insert (bp): 2000
  Total vector size (bp): 2358
  Vector type: Synthetic Biology
Growth in bacteria
  Bacterial resistance: Kanamycin, 50 μg/mL
  Growth temperature: 37°C
  Growth strain: DH5alpha
  Copy number: High Copy
Gene/Insert
  Gene/Insert name: MS2 binding protein
  Cloning method: Restriction Enzyme; 5′ cloning site BpiI (destroyed during cloning); 3′ cloning site BpiI (destroyed during cloning)
  Sequencing primers: 5′ CAGGAAACAGCTATGAC; 3′ GTAAAACGACGGCCAGTT
Terms and licenses: Academic/Nonprofit Terms; Industry Terms: Not Available to Industry
How to cite: BB1_23_MS2bind_only_SV40NLS was a gift from Brigitte Gasser & Diethard Mattanovich (Addgene plasmid # 161480 ; http://n2t.net/addgene:161480 ; RRID:Addgene_161480)
