[The description below was written by a language model from this plasmid's Addgene catalogue record and pLannotate feature annotations shown in this document.]
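Description:
BB1_23_MS2bind_only_SV40NLS is a small (about 2.4 kb) synthetic-biology part plasmid built on the BB1_L_23_syn_BsaI backbone, a level-1 ("BB1") entry vector of a hierarchical Type IIS restriction-enzyme assembly system. It is propagated in E. coli at high copy from a ColE1/pUC-type origin and selected with kanamycin. The KanR gene (aminoglycoside phosphotransferase) is annotated as lying directly downstream of a cat promoter on the reverse strand. Short bacterial terminators (tonB, T3Te fragment, T7Te) flank the functional modules and help insulate the cloning region, origin and marker from one another. A residual lacZα fragment lies next to the insert.

The payload is the coding sequence of the bacteriophage MS2 coat (capsid) protein, which binds a specific RNA hairpin with high affinity. According to the catalogue entry it carries an additional SV40 nuclear localisation signal, although the NLS is not separately annotated in the feature table. The insert was introduced through BpiI sites that were destroyed during cloning. The "23" in the name and the BsaI designation of the backbone suggest that the part sits in a defined coding-sequence position and is released with BsaI for the next assembly level, but the record does not spell this out. No eukaryotic promoter, terminator or yeast selection marker is present, so the plasmid is a building block rather than an expression vector.

The associated work concerns fine-tuning of transcription in Pichia pastoris with dCas9 and RNA scaffolds. In that setting, a nuclear-targeted MS2 coat protein can be recruited to MS2 hairpins embedded in guide RNA scaffolds. The "only" in the name suggests that this part lacks a fused effector domain, though the record does not confirm this.
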