Features (pLannotate 1.2.2; 8 found; start..end, strand, type, name):
    703..805     -  promoter       cat promoter: promoter of the E. coli cat gene encoding chloramphenicol acetyltransferase
    806..837     -  terminator     tonB terminator: bidirectional E. coli tonB-P14 transcription terminator
   1015..1404    +  CDS            CAPSD_BPMS2: Experimental evidence at protein level: Swiss-Prot protein existence level 1. Acts as a translational repressor of viral replicase synthesis late in infection. This latter function is the result of capsid protein interaction with an RNA hairpin which contains the replicase ribosome-binding site. From Escherichia phage MS2 (Bacteriophage MS2).
   1538..1555    +  CDS            lacZα (fragment): LacZα fragment of β-galactosidase; lacZ fragment
   1554..1573    +  terminator     T3Te terminator (fragment): phage T3 early transcription terminator
   1595..2182    +  rep_origin     ori: high-copy-number ColE1/pMB1/pBR322/pUC origin of replication
   2194..2221    -  terminator     T7Te terminator: phage T7 early transcription terminator
   2245..702     -  CDS            KanR (across the origin): aminoglycoside phosphotransferase; aph(3')-Ia; confers resistance to kanamycin in bacteria or G418 (Geneticin®) in eukaryotes
>Addgene plasmid #161480 | BB1_23_MS2bind_only_SV40NLS | addgene full sequence | sequence record 324347 | Addgene NGS Result
GTTCCATAGGATGGCAAGATCCTGGTATCGGTCTGCGATTCCGACTCGTCCAACATCAATACAACCTATT
AATTTCCCCTCGTCAAAAATAAGGTTATCAAGTGAGAAATCACCATGAGTGACGACTGAATCCGGTGAGA
ATGGCAAGAGTTTATGCATTTCTTTCCAGACTTGTTCAACAGGCCAGCCATTACGCTCGTCATCAAAATC
ACTCGCACCAACCAAACCGTTATTCATTCGTGATTGCGCCTGAGCGAGACGAAATACGCGATCGCCGTTA
AAAGGACAATTACAAACAGGAATCGAATGCAACCGGCGCAGGAACACTGCCAGCGCATCAACAATATTTT
CACCTGAATCAGGATATTCTTCTAATACCTGGAATGCTGTTTTCCCTGGGATCGCAGTGGTGAGTAACCA
TGCATCATCAGGAGTACGGATAAAATGCTTGATGGTCGGAAGAGGCATAAATTCCGTCAGCCAGTTTAGC
CTGACCATCTCATCTGTAACATCATTGGCAACGCTACCTTTGCCATGTTTCAGAAACAACTCTGGCGCAT
CGGGCTTCCCATACAATCGATAGATTGTCGCACCTGATTGCCCGACATTATCGCGAGCCCATTTATACCC
ATATAAATCAGCATCCATGTTGGAATTTAATCGCGGCTTCAAGCAAGACGTTTCCCGTTGAATATGGCTC
ATTTTAGCTTCCTTAGCTCCTGAAAATCTCGATAACTCAAAAAATACGCCCGGTAGTGATCTTATTTCAT
TATGGTGAAAGTTGGAACCTCTTACGTGCCGATCAAGTCAAAAGCCTCCGGTCGGAGGCTTTTGACTTTC
TGCTATGGAGGTCAGGTATGATTTAAATGGTCAGTATTGAGCCTCAGGAAACAGCTATGACATCAAGCTG
ACTAGATAATCTAGCTGATCGTGGACCGATCATACGTATAATGCCGTAAGATCACGCGCGAATTCGAAGA
CGCCATGCCCAAAAAGAAAAGAAAAGTGGGTAGTATGGCGTCTAACTTCACCCAGTTCGTTCTGGTTGAC
AACGGTGGTACCGGTGACGTTACCGTTGCGCCGTCTAACTTCGCGAACGGTGTTGCGGAATGGATCTCTT
CTAACTCTCGTTCTCAGGCGTACAAAGTTACCTGCTCTGTTCGTCAATCCTCCGCGCAGAACCGTAAATA
CACCATCAAAGTTGAAGTTCCGAAAGTTGCGACCCAGACCGTTGGTGGTGTTGAACTGCCGGTTGCGGCG
TGGCGTTCTTACCTGAACATGGAACTGACCATCCCGATCTTCGCGACCAACTCTGACTGCGAACTGATCG
TTAAAGCGATGCAGGGTCTGCTGAAAGACGGTAACCCGATCCCGTCTGCGATCGCGGCGAACTCTGGTAT
CTACTAGGCTTGCGTCTTCGAATTCGAGGCCGCATATCATTCAGGACGAGCCTCAGACTCCAGCGTAACT
GGACTGCAATCAACTCACTGGCTCACCTTCCGGTCCACGATCAGCTAGAATCAAGCTGACTAGATAAACT
GGCCGTCGTTTTACACGGGTGGGCCTTTCTTCGGTAGAAAATCAAAGGATCTTCTTGAGATCCTTTTTTT
CTGCGCGTAATCTGCTGCTTGCAAACAAAAAAACCACCGCTACCAGCGGTGGTTTGTTTGCCGGATCAAG
AGCTACCAACTCTTTTTCCGAGGTAACTGGCTTCAGCAGAGCGCAGATACCAAATACTGTTCTTCTAGTG
TAGCCGTAGTTAGGCCACCACTTCAAGAACTCTGTAGCACCGCCTACATACCTCGCTCTGCTAATCCTGT
TACCAGTGGCTGCTGCCAGTGGCGATAAGTCGTGTCTTACCGGGTTGGACTCAAGACGATAGTTACCGGA
TAAGGCGCAGCGGTCGGGCTGAACGGGGGGTTCGTGCACACAGCCCAGCTTGGAGCGAACGACCTACACC
GAACTGAGATACCTACAGCGTGAGCTATGAGAAAGCGCCACGCTTCCCGAAGGGAGAAAGGCGGACAGGT
ATCCGGTAAGCGGCAGGGTCGGAACAGGAGAGCGCACGAGGGAGCTTCCAGGGGGAAACGCCTGGTATCT
TTATAGTCCTGTCGGGTTTCGCCACCTCTGACTTGAGCATCGATTTTTGTGATGCTCGTCAGGGGGGCGG
AGCCTATGGAAAAACGCCAGCAACGCAGAAAGGCCCACCCGAAGGTGAGCCAGGTGATTACATTTAGGTC
CTCATTAGAAAAACTCATCGAGCATCAAGTGAAACTGCAATTTATTCATATCAGGATTATCAATACCATA
TTTTTGAAAAAGCCGTTTCTGTAATGAAGGAGAAAACTCACCGAGGCA
